>Addgene plasmid #86181 | pICSL86922OD | addgene full sequence | sequence record 193617 | Addgene NGS Result
GGGACACGAAGTGATCCGTTTAAACTATCAGTGTTTGACAGGATATATTGGCGGGTAAACCTAAGAGAAA
AGAGCGTTTATTAGAATAATCGGATATTTAAAAGGGCGTGAAAAGGTTTATCCGTTCGTCCATTTGTATG
TGCATGCCAACCACAGGGTTCCCCTCGGGAGTCAGCCGTGCGGCTGCATGAAATCCTGGCCGGTTTGTCT
GATGCCAAGCTGGCGGCCTGGCCGGCCAGCTTGGCCGCTGAAGAAACCGAGCGCCGCCGTCTAAAAAGGT
GATGTGTATTTGAGTAAAACAGCTTGCGTCATGCGGTCGCTGCGTATATGATGCGATGAGTAAATAAACA
AATACGCAAGGGGAACGCATGAAGGTTATCGCTGTACTTAACCAGAAAGGCGGGTCAGGCAAGACGACCA
TCGCAACCCATCTAGCCCGCGCCCTGCAACTCGCCGGGGCCGATGTTCTGTTAGTCGATTCCGATCCCCA
GGGCAGTGCCCGCGATTGGGCGGCCGTGCGGGAAGATCAACCGCTAACCGTTGTCGGCATCGACCGCCCG
ACGATTGACCGCGACGTGAAGGCCATCGGCCGGCGCGACTTCGTAGTGATCGACGGAGCGCCCCAGGCGG
CGGACTTGGCTGTGTCCGCGATCAAGGCAGCCGACTTCGTGCTGATTCCGGTGCAGCCAAGCCCTTACGA
CATATGGGCCACCGCCGACCTGGTGGAGCTGGTTAAGCAGCGCATTGAGGTCACGGATGGAAGGCTACAA
GCGGCCTTTGTCGTGTCGCGGGCGATCAAAGGCACGCGCATCGGCGGTGAGGTTGCCGAGGCGCTGGCCG
GGTACGAGCTGCCCATTCTTGAGTCCCGTATCACGCAGCGCGTGAGCTACCCAGGCACTGCCGCCGCCGG
CACAACCGTTCTTGAATCAGAACCCGAGGGCGACGCTGCCCGCGAGGTCCAGGCGCTGGCCGCTGAAATT
AAATCAAAACTCATTTGAGTTAATGAGGTAAAGAGAAAATGAGCAAAAGCACAAACACGCTAAGTGCCGG
CCGTCCGAGCGCACGCAGCAGCAAGGCTGCAACGTTGGCCAGCCTGGCAGACACGCCAGCCATGAAGCGG
GTCAACTTTCAGTTGCCGGCGGAGGATCACACCAAGCTGAAGATGTACGCGGTACGCCAAGGCAAGACCA
TTACCGAGCTGCTATCTGAATACATCGCGCAGCTACCAGAGTAAATGAGCAAATGAATAAATGAGTAGAT
GAATTTTAGCGGCTAAAGGAGGCGGCATGGAAAATCAAGAACAACCAGGCACCGACGCCGTGGAATGCCC
CATGTGTGGAGGAACGGGCGGTTGGCCAGGCGTAAGCGGCTGGGTTGTCTGCCGGCCCTGCAATGGCACT
GGAACCCCCAAGCCCGAGGAATCGGCGTGAGCGGTCGCAAACCATCCGGCCCGGTACAAATCGGCGCGGC
GCTGGGTGATGACCTGGTGGAGAAGTTGAAGGCCGCGCAGGCCGCCCAGCGGCAACGCATCGAGGCAGAA
GCACGCCCCGGTGAATCGTGGCAAGCGGCCGCTGATCGAATCCGCAAAGAATCCCGGCAACCGCCGGCAG
CCGGTGCGTCGTCGATTAGGAAGCCGCCCAAGGGCGACGAGCAACCAGATTTTTTCGTTCCGATGCTCTA
TGACGTGGGCACCCGCGATAGTCGCAGCATCATGGACGTGGCCGTTTTCCGTCTGTCGAAGCGTGACCGA
CGAGCTGGCGAGGTGATCCGCTACGAGCTTCCAGACGGGCACGTAGAGGTTTCCGCAGGGCCGGCCGGCA
TGGCCAGTGTGTGGGATTACGACCTGGTACTGATGGCGGTTTCCCATCTAACCGAATCCATGAACCGATA
CCGGGAAGGGAAGGGAGACAAGCCCGGCCGCGTGTTCCGTCCACACGTTGCGGACGTACTCAAGTTCTGC
CGGCGAGCCGATGGCGGAAAGCAGAAAGACGACCTGGTAGAAACCTGCATTCGGTTAAACACCACGCACG
TTGCCATGCAGCGTACGAAGAAGGCCAAGAACGGCCGCCTGGTGACGGTATCCGAGGGTGAAGCCTTGAT
TAGCCGCTACAAGATCGTAAAGAGCGAAACCGGGCGGCCGGAGTACATCGAGATCGAGCTAGCTGATTGG
ATGTACCGCGAGATCACAGAAGGCAAGAACCCGGACGTGCTGACGGTTCACCCCGATTACTTTTTGATCG
ATCCCGGCATCGGCCGTTTTCTCTACCGCCTGGCACGCCGCGCCGCAGGCAAGGCAGAAGCCAGATGGTT
GTTCAAGACGATCTACGAACGCAGTGGCAGCGCCGGAGAGTTCAAGAAGTTCTGTTTCACCGTGCGCAAG
CTGATCGGGTCAAATGACCTGCCGGAGTACGATTTGAAGGAGGAGGCGGGGCAGGCTGGCCCGATCCTAG
TCATGCGCTACCGCAACCTGATCGAGGGCGAAGCATCCGCCGGTTCCTAATGTACGGAGCAGATGCTAGG
GCAAATTGCCCTAGCAGGGGAAAAAGGTCGAAAAAGCTTCTTTCCTGTGGATAGCACGTACATTGGGAAC
CCAAAGCCGTACATTGGGAACCGGAACCCGTACATTGGGAACCCAAAGCCGTACATTGGGAACCGGTCAC
ACATGTAAGTGACTGATATAAAAGAGAAAAAAGGCGATTTTTCCGCCTAAAACTCTTTAAAACTTATTAA
AACTCTTAAAACCCGCCTGGCCTGTGCATAACTGTCTGGCCAGCGCACAGCCGAACAGCTGCAAAAAGCG
CCCACATCAAGGCTCCGAGTGCGCGGAACCCCTATTTGTTTATTTTTCTAAATACATTCAAATATGTATC
CGCTCATGAGACAAAACCCGCCTGGCCTGTGCATAACTGTCTGGCCAGCGCACAGCCGAACAGCTGCAAA
AAGCGCCCACATCAAGGCTCCGAGTGCGCGGAACCCCTATTTGTTTATTTTTCTAAATACATTCAAATAT
GTATCCGCTCATGAGACAATAACCCTGATAAATGCTTCAATAATATTGAAAAAGGAAGAGTATGGCTAAA
ATGAGAATATCACCGGAATTGAAAAAACTGATCGAAAAATACCGCTGCGTAAAAGATACGGAAGGAATGT
CTCCTGCTAAGGTATATAAGCTGGTGGGAGAAAATGAAAACCTATATTTAAAAATGACGGACAGCCGGTA
TAAAGGGACCACCTATGATGTGGAACGGGAAAAGGACATGATGCTATGGCTGGAAGGAAAGCTGCCTGTT
CCAAAGGTCCTGCACTTTGAACGGCATGATGGCTGGAGCAATCTGCTCATGAGTGAGGCCGATGGCGTCC
TTTGCTCGGAAGAGTATGAAGATGAACAAAGCCCTGAAAAGATTATCGAGCTGTATGCGGAGTGCATCAG
GCTCTTTCACTCCATCGACATATCGGATTGTCCCTATACGAATAGCTTAGACAGCCGCTTAGCCGAATTG
GATTACTTACTGAATAACGATCTGGCCGATGTGGATTGCGAAAACTGGGAAGAGGACACTCCATTTAAAG
ATCCGCGCGAGCTGTATGATTTTTTAAAGACGGAAAAGCCCGAAGAGGAACTTGTCTTTTCCCACGGCGA
CCTGGGAGACAGCAACATCTTTGTGAAAGATGGCAAAGTAAGTGGCTTTATTGATCTTGGGAGAAGCGGC
AGGGCGGACAAGTGGTATGACATTGCCTTCTGCGTCCGGTCGCTCAGGGAGGATATCGGGGAAGAACAGT
ATGTCGAGCTATTTTTTGACTTACTGGGGATCAAGCCTGATTGGGAGAAAATAAAATATTATATTTTACT
GGATGAATTGTTTTAGCTGTCAGACCAAGTTTACTCATATATACTTTAGATTGATTTAAAACTTCATTTT
TAATTTAAAAGGATCTAGGTGAAGATCCTTTTTGATAATCTCATGACCAAAATCCCTTAACGTGAGTTTT
CGTTCCACTGAGCGTCAGACCCCGTAGAAAAGATCAAAGGATCTTCTTGAGATCCTTTTTTTCTGCGCGT
AATCTGCTGCTTGCAAACAAAAAAACCACCGCTACCAGCGGTGGTTTGTTTGCCGGATCAAGAGCTACCA
ACTCTTTTTCCGAAGGTAACTGGCTTCAGCAGAGCGCAGATACCAAATACTGTTCTTCTAGTGTAGCCGT
AGTTAGGCCACCACTTCAAGAACTCTGTAGCACCGCCTACATACCTCGCTCTGCTAATCCTGTTACCAGT
GGCTGCTGCCAGTGGCGATAAGTCGTGTCTTACCGGGTTGGACTCAAGACGATAGTTACCGGATAAGGCG
CAGCGGTCGGGCTGAACGGGGGGTTCGTGCACACAGCCCAGCTTGGAGCGAACGACCTACACCGAACTGA
GATACCTACAGCGTGAGCTATGAGAAAGCGCCACGCTTCCCGAAGGGAGAAAGGCGGACAGGTATCCGGT
AAGCGGCAGGGTCGGAACAGGAGAGCGCACGAGGGAGCTTCCAGGGGGAAACGCCTGGTATCTTTATAGT
CCTGTCGGGTTTCGCCACCTCTGACTTGAGCGTCGATTTTTGTGATGCTCGTCAGGGGGGCGGAGCCTAT
GGAAAAACGCCAGCAACGCGGCCTTTTTACGGTTCCTGCTCGGATCTGTTGGACCGGACAGTAGTCATGG
TTGATGGGCTGCCTGTATCGAGTGGTGATTTTGTGCCGAGCTGCCGGTCGGGGAGCTGTTGGCTGGCTGG
TGGCAGGATATATTGTGGTGTAAACAAATTGACGCTTAGACAACTTAATAACACATTGCGGACGTTTTTA
ATGTACTGGGGTTGAACACTCTGTGCCGAATTCGGATCCGGAGCGGAGAATTAAGGGAGTCACGTTATGA
CCCCCGCCGATGACGCGGGACAAGCCGTTTTACGTTTGGAACTGACAGAACCGCAACGTTGAAGGAGCCA
CTGAGCCGCGGGTTTCTGGAGTTTAATGAGCTAAGCACATACGTCAGAAACCATTATTGCGCGTTCAAAA
GTCGCCTAAGGTCACTATCAGCTAGCAAATATTTCTTGTCAAAAATGCTCCACTGACGTTCCATAAATTC
CCCTCGGTATCCAATTAGAGTCTCATATTCACTCTCCTATTTTTACAACAATTACCAACAACAACAAACA
ACAAACAACATTACAATTACATTTACAATTACCATGGTTGAACAAGATGGATTGCACGCAGGTTCTCCGG
CCGCTTGGGTGGAGAGGCTATTCGGCTATGACTGGGCACAACAGACAATCGGCTGCTCTGATGCCGCCGT
GTTCCGGCTGTCAGCGCAGGGGCGCCCGGTTCTTTTTGTCAAGACCGACCTGTCCGGTGCCCTGAATGAA
CTGCAGGACGAGGCAGCGCGGCTATCGTGGCTGGCCACGACGGGCGTTCCTTGCGCAGCTGTGCTCGACG
TTGTCACTGAAGCGGGAAGGGACTGGCTGCTATTGGGCGAAGTGCCGGGGCAGGATCTCCTGTCATCTCA
CCTTGCTCCTGCCGAGAAAGTATCCATCATGGCTGATGCAATGCGGCGGCTGCATACGCTTGATCCGGCT
ACCTGCCCATTCGACCACCAAGCGAAACATCGCATCGAGCGAGCACGTACTCGGATGGAAGCCGGTCTTG
TCGATCAGGATGATCTGGACGAAGAGCATCAGGGGCTCGCGCCAGCCGAACTGTTCGCCAGGCTCAAGGC
GCGCATGCCCGACGGCGAGGATCTCGTCGTGACTCATGGCGATGCCTGCTTGCCGAATATCATGGTGGAA
AATGGCCGCTTTTCTGGATTCATCGACTGTGGCCGGCTGGGTGTGGCGGACCGCTATCAGGACATAGCGT
TGGCTACCCGTGATATTGCTGAAGAGCTTGGCGGCGAATGGGCTGACCGCTTCCTCGTGCTTTACGGTAT
CGCCGCTCCCGATTCGCAGCGCATCGCCTTCTATCGCCTTCTTGACGAGTTCTTCTGAGCGGGACTCTGG
GGTTCGCTAGAGTCCTGCTTTAATGAGATATGCGAGACGCCTATGATCGCATGATATTTGCTTTCAATTC
TGTTGTGCACGTTGTAAAAAACCTGAGCATGTGTAGCTCAGATCCTTACCGCCGGTTTCGGTTCATTCTA
ATGAATATATCACCCGTTACTATCGTATTTTTATGAATAATATTCTCCGTTCAATTTACTGATTGTACCC
TACTACTTATATGTACAATATTAAAATGAAAACAATATATTGTGCTGAATAGGTTTATAGCGACATCTAT
GATAGAGCGCCACAATAACAAACAATTGCGTTTTATTATTACAAATCCAATTTTAAAAAAAGCGGCAGAA
CCGGTCAAACCTAAAAGACTGATTACATAAATCTTATTCAAATTTCAAAAGTGCCCCAGGGGCTAGTATC
TACGACACACCGAGCGGCGAACTAATAACGCTCACTGAAGGGAACTCCGGTTCCCCGCCGGCGCGCATGG
GTGAGATTCCTTGAAGTTGAGTATTGGCCGTCCGCTCTACCGAAAGTTACGGGCACCATTCAACCCGGTC
CAGCACGGCGGCCGGGTAACCGACTTGCTGCCCCGAGAATTATGCAGCATTTTTTTGGTGTATGTGGGCC
CCAAATGAAGTGCAGGTCAAACCTTGACAGTGACGACAAATCGTTGGGCGGGTCCAGGGCGAATTTTGCG
ACAACATGTCGAGGCTCAGCCGCTGCAAGAATTCAAGCTTGGAGGAATTCCAATCCCACAAAAATCTGAG
CTTAACAGCACAGTTGCTCCTCTCAGAGCAGAATCGGGTATTCAACACCCTCATATCAACTACTACGTTG
TGTATAACGGTCCACATGCCGGTATATACGATGACTGGGGTTGTACAAAGGCGGCAACAAACGGCGTTCC
CGGAGTTGCACACAAGAAATTTGCCACTATTACAGAGGCAAGAGCAGCAGCTGACGCGTACACAACAAGT
CAGCAAACAGACAGGTTGAACTTCATCCCCAAAGGAGAAGCTCAACTCAAGCCCAAGAGCTTTGCTAAGG
CCCTAACAAGCCCACCAAAGCAAAAAGCCCACTGGCTCACGCTAGGAACCAAAAGGCCCAGCAGTGATCC
AGCCCCAAAAGAGATCTCCTTTGCCCCGGAGATTACAATGGACGATTTCCTCTATCTTTACGATCTAGGA
AGGAAGTTCGAAGGTGAAGGTGACGACACTATGTTCACCACTGATAATGAGAAGGTTAGCCTCTTCAATT
TCAGAAAGAATGCTGACCCACAGATGGTTAGAGAGGCCTACGCAGCAAGTCTCATCAAGACGATCTACCC
GAGTAACAATCTCCAGGAGATCAAATACCTTCCCAAGAAGGTTAAAGATGCAGTCAAAAGATTCAGGACT
AATTGCATCAAGAACACAGAGAAAGACATATTTCTCAAGATCAGAAGTACTATTCCAGTATGGACGATTC
AAGGCTTGCTTCATAAACCAAGGCAAGTAATAGAGATTGGAGTCTCTAAAAAGGTAGTTCCTACTGAATC
TAAGGCCATGCATGGAGTCTAAGATTCAAATCGAGGATCTAACAGAACTCGCCGTCAAGACTGGCGAACA
GTTCATACAGAGTCTTTTACGACTCAATGACAAGAAGAAAATCTTCGTCAACATGGTGGAGCACGACACT
CTGGTCTACTCCAAAAATGTCAAAGATACAGTCTCAGAAGATCAAAGGGCTATTGAGACTTTTCAACAAA
GGATAATTTCGGGAAACCTCCTCGGATTCCATTGCCCAGCTATCTGTCACTTCATCGAAAGGACAGTAGA
AAAGGAAGGTGGCTCCTACAAATGCCATCATTGCGATAAAGGAAAGGCTATCATTCAAGATCTCTCTGCC
GACAGTGGTCCCAAAGATGGACCCCCACCCACGAGGAGCATCGTGGAAAAAGAAGAGGTTCCAACCACGT
CTACAAAGCAAGTGGATTGATGTGACATCTCCACTGACGTAAGGGATGACGCACAATCCCACTATCCTTC
GCAAGACCCTTCCTCTATATAAGGAAGTTCATTTCATTTGGAGAGGACACGCTCGAGTATAAGAGCTCAT
TTTTACAACAATTACCAACAACAACAAACAACAAACAACATTACAATTACATTTACAATTATCGATACAA
TGGGAGACCGCAGCTGGCACGACAGGTTTCCCGACTGGAAAGCGGGCAGTGAGCGCAACGCAATTAATGT
GAGTTAGCTCACTCATTAGGCACCCCAGGCTTTACACTTTATGCTTCCGGCTCGTATGTTGTGTGGAATT
GTGAGCGGATAACAATTTCACACAGGAAACAGCTATGACCATGATTACGCCAAGCTTGCATGCCTGCAGG
TCGACTCTAGAGGATCCCCGGGTACCGAGCTCGAATTCACTGGCCGTCGTTTTACAACGTCGTGACTGGG
AAAACCCTGGCGTTACCCAACTTAATCGCCTTGCAGCACATCCCCCTTTCGCCAGCTGGCGTAATAGCGA
AGAGGCCCGCACCGATCGCCCTTCCCAACAGTTGCGCAGCCTGAATGGCGAATGGCGCCTGATGCGGTAT
TTTCTCCTTACGCATCTGTGCGGTATTTCACACCGCATATGGTGCACTCTCAGTACAATCTGCTCTGATG
CCGCATAGTTAAGCCAGCCCCGACACCCGCCAACACCCGCTGACGCGCCCTGACGGGCTTGTCTGCTCCC
GGCATCCGCTTACAGACAAGCTGTGACGGTCTCAGCTTGTCCTGCTTTAATGAGATATGCGAGAAGCCTA
TGATCGCATGATATTTGCTTTCAATTCTGTTGTGCACGTTGTAAAAAACCTGAGCATGTGTAGCTCAGAT
CCTTACCGCCGGTTTCGGTTCATTCTAATGAATATATCACCCGTTACTATCGTATTTTTATGAATAATAT
TCTCCGTTCAATTTACTGATTGTACCCTACTACTTATATGTACAATATTAAAATGAAAACAATATATTGT
GCTGAATAGGTTTATAGCGACATCTATGATAGAGCGCCACAATAACAAACAATTGCGTTTTATTATTACA
AATCCAATTTTAAAAAAAGCGGCAGAACCGGTCAAACCTAAAAGACTGATTACATAAATCTTATTCAAAT
TTCAAAAGTGCCCCAGGGGCTAGTATCTACGACACACCGAGCGGCGAACTAATAACGCTCACTGAAGGGA
ACTCCGGTTCCCCGCCGGCGCGCATGGGTGAGATTCCTTGAAGTTGAGTATTGGCCGTCCGCTCTACCGA
AAGTTACGGGCACCATTCAACCCGGTCCAGCACGGCGGCCGGGTAACCGACTTGCTGCCCCGAGAATTAT
GCAGCATTTTTTTGGTGTATGTGGGCCCCAAATGAAGTGCAGGTCAAACCTTGACAGTGACGACAAATCG
TTGGGCGGGTCCAGGGCGAATTTTGCGACAACATGTCGAGGCTCAGCAGGACCGCTACTAGAGGATGCAC
ATGTGACCGA
Features (pLannotate 1.2.2; 26 found; start..end, strand, type, name):
     36..60      +  misc_feature   RB T-DNA repeat: right border repeat from nopaline C58 T-DNA
    369..998     +  CDS            pVS1 StaA: stability protein from the Pseudomonas plasmid pVS1 (Heeb et al., 2000)
   1427..2500    +  CDS            pVS1 RepA: replication protein from the Pseudomonas plasmid pVS1 (Heeb et al., 2000)
   2566..2760    +  rep_origin     pVS1 oriV: origin of replication for the Pseudomonas plasmid pVS1 (Heeb et al., 2000)
   2822..2884    +  promoter       AmpR promoter (fragment): bla
   2883..2905    +  rep_origin     pVS1 oriV (fragment): origin of replication for the Pseudomonas plasmid pVS1 (Heeb et al., 2000)
   2967..3071    +  promoter       AmpR promoter: bla
   3072..3866    +  CDS            KanR: aminoglycoside phosphotransferase; aphA-3; confers resistance to kanamycin
   4037..4625    +  rep_origin     ori: high-copy-number ColE1/pMB1/pBR322/pUC origin of replication
   4761..4785    +  misc_feature   LB T-DNA repeat: left border repeat from nopaline C58 T-DNA
   4948..5127    +  promoter       NOS promoter: nopaline synthase promoter
   5158..5212    +  misc_feature   TMV Ω: translational enhancer from the tobacco mosaic virus 5'-leader sequence (Gallie et al., 1988)
   5218..6008    +  CDS            NeoR/KanR (fragment): aminoglycoside phosphotransferase from Tn5; aph(3')-II (or nptII); confers resistance to neomycin, kanamycin, and G418 (Geneticin®)
   6035..6740    +  terminator     OCS terminator: octopine synthase terminator
   6764..7570    +  CDS            IBMP_CAMVB (fragment): Experimental evidence at protein level: Swiss-Prot protein existence level 1. Enhances the ribosomal termination-reinitiation event leading to the translation of major open reading frames on the polycistronic viral RNAs. From Cauliflower mosaic virus (strain Bari 1) (CaMV).
   7754..8099    +  promoter       CaMV 35S promoter: strong constitutive promoter from cauliflower mosaic virus
   8051..8097    +  promoter       minimal CaMV 35S promoter: minimal 35S promoter from cauliflower mosaic virus
   8128..8181    +  misc_feature   TMV Ω: translational enhancer from the tobacco mosaic virus 5'-leader sequence (Gallie et al., 1988)
   8200..8242    +  CDS            lacI (fragment): lac repressor; lacI; The lac repressor binds to the lac operator to inhibit transcription in E. coli. This inhibition can be relieved by adding lactose or isopropyl-β-D-thiogalactopyranoside (IPTG).
   8255..8276    +  protein_bind   CAP binding site: CAP binding activates transcription in the presence of cAMP. E. coli catabolite activator protein
   8291..8321    +  promoter       lac promoter: promoter for the E. coli lac operon
   8329..8345    +  protein_bind   lac operator: The lac repressor binds to the lac operator to inhibit transcription in E. coli. This inhibition can be relieved by adding lactose or isopropyl-β-D-thiogalactopyranoside (IPTG). lac repressor encoded by lacI
   8382..8438    -  misc_feature   MCS: pUC18/19 multiple cloning site
   8435..8592    +  CDS            lacZα (fragment): LacZα fragment of β-galactosidase; lacZ fragment
   8598..8697    -  misc_feature   bom (fragment): basis of mobility region from pBR322
   8792..9499    +  terminator     OCS terminator: octopine synthase terminator
