[The description below was written by a language model from this plasmid's Addgene catalogue record and pLannotate feature annotations shown in this document.]
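Description:
pICSL86922OD is an empty plant-expression binary vector built on the pICSL4723 backbone. It is described as a Golden Gate-compatible acceptor for coding sequences that carries an NPTII plant selection marker. The backbone has the usual architecture for Agrobacterium-mediated T-DNA delivery. A high-copy ColE1/pUC-type origin supports propagation in E. coli. The pVS1 replicon (oriV with the RepA replication protein and StaA stability protein) allows stable maintenance in Agrobacterium. Bacterial selection is by kanamycin, conferred by an aphA-3 type KanR gene driven by the bla promoter and located outside the T-DNA.

Between the nopaline-type left and right border repeats sit two units. Nearest the left border is the plant selectable marker: a NOS promoter and TMV Ω translational enhancer driving nptII (NeoR/KanR), closed by an OCS terminator, for kanamycin-class selection of transformed plant tissue. Downstream is the expression cassette awaiting an insert. It consists of a CaMV 35S promoter, whose extended upstream viral sequence is annotated as a fragment of the adjacent CaMV open reading frame. This is followed by a TMV Ω leader, a bacterial lacZα dropout module (lac promoter, operator, pUC multiple cloning site and lacZα fragment) and a second OCS terminator.

In use, a coding-sequence module presumably replaces the lacZα segment during Golden Gate assembly, so recombinant colonies can be picked out by blue/white screening. The inserted gene then sits under strong constitutive 35S/Ω control. The record does not state which Type IIS enzyme or fusion overhangs flank the dropout, and no insert is present in the deposited plasmid.
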