Addgene plasmid #86181: pICSL86922OD
Purpose: (Empty Backbone) GG compatible CDs acceptor NPTII
Depositing lab: Mark Youles. Depositing organization: Sainsbury Laboratory, Norwich.
Backbone
  Vector backbone: pICSL4723
  Vector type: Plant Expression
  Selectable markers: LacZ, NPTII
Growth in bacteria
  Bacterial resistance: Kanamycin, 50 μg/mL
  Growth temperature: 37°C
  Growth strain: DH5alpha
  Copy number: High Copy
Gene/Insert
  Gene/Insert name: None
Terms and licenses: Academic/Nonprofit Terms; Industry Terms: Not Available to Industry
How to cite: pICSL86922OD was a gift from Mark Youles (Addgene plasmid # 86181 ; http://n2t.net/addgene:86181 ; RRID:Addgene_86181)
